>Addgene plasmid #25174 | ITSN2 (3GF9) | depositor partial sequence | sequence record 11648 | Author sequence
TGTCAGGTGATTGCTATGTATGACTATGCAGCAAATAATGAAGATGAGCTCAGTTTCTCCAAGGGACAAC
TCATTAATGTTATGAACAAAGATGATCCTGATTGGTGGCAAGGAGAGATCAACGGGGTGACTGGTCTCTT
TCCTTCAAACTACGTTAAGATGACGACAGACTCAGATCCAAGTCAACAGTGGTGTGCTGATCTGCAAACC
CTGGACACAATGCAGCCAATTGAGAGGAAAAGACAGGGCTATATTCATGAGCTGATTCAGACCGAAGAGC
GGTACATGGCTGACCTTCAGCTCGTCGTCGAGGTTTTTCAGAAACGCATGGCAGAGTCAGGCTTTCTCAC
TGAAGGGGAGATGGCCCTGATTTTTGTTAACTGGAAGGAGCTCATCATGTCCAACACAAAGCTGCTGAAG
GCTTTGCGGGTGCGGAAGAAGACCGGGGGCGAGAAGATGCCGGTGCAGATGATTGGGGACATCCTGGCCG
CTGAGCTGTCCCACATGCAGGCTTACATCAGGTTCTGCAGCTGCCAGCTTAATGGAGCAGCTCTGTTACA
GCAGAAGACAGATGAAGACACAGATTTCAAAGAATTTTTAAAGAAGCTGGCATCTGACCCGCGGTGTAAA
GGAATGCCCCTCTCCAGCTTCCTGCTGAAACCCATGCAGAGGATCACCCGCTACCCACTGCTCATCAGAA
GTATTCTGGAGAACACCCCGGAGAGCCATGCAGACCATTCCTCCCTAAAGCTGGCCCTCGAGCGGGCAGA
GGAGCTGTGCTCTCAAGTGAATGAGGGAGTTCGGGAGAAGGAAAACTCGGACCGACTGGAG
