>Addgene plasmid #25174 | ITSN2 (3GF9) | addgene partial sequence | sequence record 31252 | 25174 with T7
TGAAATATTTTGTTTACTTTAAGAAGGAGATATACCATGCATCATCATCATCATCACAGCAGCGGCAGAG
AAAACTTGTATTTCCAGGGCTGTCAGGTGATTGCTATGTATGACTATGCAGCAAATAATGAAGATGAGCT
CAGTTTCTCCAAGGGACAACTCATTAATGTTATGAACAAAGATGATCCTGATTGGTGGCAAGGAGAGATC
AACGGGGTGACTGGTCTCTTTCCTTCAAACTACGTTAAGATGACGACAGACTCAGATCCAAGTCAACAGT
GGTGTGCTGATCTGCAAACCCTGGACACAATGCAGCCAATTGAGAGGAAAAGACAGGGCTATATTCATGA
GCTGATTCAGACCGAAGAGCGGTACATGGCTGACCTTCAGCTCGTCGTCGAGGTTTTTCAGAAACGCATG
GCAGAGTCAGGCTTTCTCACTGAAGGGGAGATGGCCCTGATTTTTGTTAACTGGAAGGAGCTCATCATGT
CCAACACAAAGCTGCTGAAGGCTTTGCGGGTGCGGAAGAAGACCGGGGGCGAGAAGATGCCGGTGCAGAT
GATTGGGGACATCCTGGCCGCTGAGCTGTCCCACATGCAGGCTTACATCAGGTTCTGCAGCTGCCAGCTT
AATGGAGCAGCTCTGTTACAGCAGAAGACAGATGAAGACACAGATTTCAAAGAATTTTTAAAGAAGCTGG
CATCTGACCCGCGGTGTAAAGGAATGCCCCTCTCCAGCTTCCTGCTGAAACCCATGCAGAGGATCACCCG
CTACCCACTGCTCATCAGAAGTATTCTGGAGAACACCCCGGAGAGCCATGCAGACCATTCCTCCCTAAAG
CTGGCCCTCGAGCGG
