[The description below was written by a language model from this plasmid's Addgene catalogue record.]
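Description:
ITSN2 (3GF9) is a bacterial expression plasmid built on the pET28-MHL backbone, a pET28-derived vector from a structural genomics consortium. It is selected with kanamycin and is recorded as low copy. No feature table accompanies the entry, so the origin of replication and the promoter are not stated explicitly. The listed sequencing primers (T7 forward and T7 terminator reverse) do fit the usual pET arrangement, in which the insert lies between a T7 promoter and a T7 terminator and is expressed in E. coli hosts that supply T7 RNA polymerase. The listed growth strain, DH5alpha, is a cloning and propagation host rather than an expression strain.

The insert is an 831 bp fragment of human ITSN2 (intersectin 2) encoding residues C1103 to E1379, annotated as the RhoGEF domain of the protein. It is therefore a domain construct and not the full open reading frame, as the catalogue entry itself cautions. An N-terminal His tag is fused to the fragment, allowing purification of the recombinant protein by immobilised metal affinity chromatography. The record does not say whether a protease cleavage site separates the tag from the domain. The fragment was introduced by restriction enzyme cloning.

The stated purpose is production of the protein in bacteria for structure determination, and the construct is linked to a deposited Protein Data Bank structure, 3GF9. It suits work that needs purified intersectin 2 RhoGEF domain, such as crystallography, biophysical characterisation or in vitro biochemical assays.
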