Addgene plasmid #25174: ITSN2 (3GF9)
Purpose: Bacterial expression for structure determination; may not be full ORF
Depositing lab: Cheryl Arrowsmith. Depositing organization: University of Toronto.
Backbone
  Vector backbone: pET28-MHL
  Backbone manufacturer: SGC
  Backbone size w/o insert (bp): 7325
  Vector type: Bacterial Expression
Growth in bacteria
  Bacterial resistance: Kanamycin, 50 μg/mL
  Growth temperature: 37°C
  Growth strain: DH5alpha
  Copy number: Low Copy
Gene/Insert
  Gene/Insert name: ITSN2:C1103-E1379 (alt names: PDB: 3GF9; Intersectin 2, RhoGEF domain)
  Species: H. sapiens (human)
  Insert size (bp): 831
  Mutation: Contains amino acids C1103-E1379
  Entrez Gene: ITSN2 (a.k.a. PRO2015, SH3D1B, SH3P18, SWA, SWAP)
  Tag / fusion protein: His (N terminal on insert)
  Cloning method: Restriction Enzyme
  Sequencing primers: 5′ T7; 3′ T7-term
Terms and licenses: Academic/Nonprofit Terms; Industry Terms: Not Available to Industry
Depositor comments: PDB: 3GF9. http://www.thesgc.org/structures/3GF9/
How to cite: ITSN2 (3GF9) was a gift from Cheryl Arrowsmith (Addgene plasmid # 25174 ; http://n2t.net/addgene:25174 ; RRID:Addgene_25174)
